>Addgene plasmid #136473 | pKD077 | depositor full sequence | sequence record 263314 | pKD077 sequence 6639 bps
TGGCGAATGGG
[124 nt withheld, positions 12-135]
C
[91 nt withheld, positions 137-227]
A
[49 nt withheld, positions 229-277]
CCTTTGACGTTGGAGTCCACGTTCTTT
[37 nt withheld, positions 305-341]
ACCCTATCTCGGTCTATTCTTTTGATTTATAAGGGATTTTGCCGATTTCGGCCTATTGGTTAAAAAATGA
GCTGATTTAACAAAAATTTAACGCGAATTTTAACAAAATATTAACGTTTACAATTTCAGGTGGCACTTTT
CGGGGAAATGTGCGCGGAACCCCTATTTGTTTATTTTTCTAAATACATTCAAATATGTATCCGCTCATGA
GACAATAACCCTGATAAATGCTTCAATAATATTGAAAAAGGAAGAGTATGAGTATTCAACATTTCCGTGT
CGCCCTTATTCCCTTTTTTGCGGCATTTTGCCTTCCTGTTTTTGCTCACCCAGAAACGCTGGTGAAAGTA
AAAGATGCTGAAGATCAGTTGGGTGCACGAGTGGGTTACATCGAACTGGATCTCAACAGCGGTAAGATCC
TTGAGAGTTTTCGCCCCGAAGAACGTTTTCCAATGATGAGCACTTTTAAAGTTCTGCTATGTGGCGCGGT
ATTATCCCGTATTGACGCCGGGCAAGAGCAACTCGGTCGCCGCATACACTATTCTCAGAATGACTTGGTT
GAGTACTCACCAGTCACAGAAAAGCATCTTACGGATGGCATGACAGTAAGAGAATTATGCAGTGCTGCCA
TAACCATGAGTGATAACACTGCGGCCAACTTACTTCTGACAACGATCGGAGGACCGAAGGAGCTAACCGC
TTTTTTGCACAACATGGGGGATCATGTAACTCGCCTTGATCGTTGGGAACCGGAGCTGAATGAAGCCATA
CCAAACGACGAGCGTGACACCACGATGCCTGCAGCAATGGCAACAACGTTGCGCAAACTATTAACTGGCG
AACTACTTACTCTAGCTTCCCGGCAACAATTAATAGACTGGATGGAGGCGGATAAAGTTGCAGGACCACT
TCTGCGCTCGGCCCTTCCGGCTGGCTGGTTTATTGCTGATAAATCTGGAGCCGGTGAGCGTGGGTCTCGC
GGTATCATTGCAGCACTGGGGCCAGATGGTAAGCCCTCCCGTATCGTAGTTATCTACACGACGGGGAGTC
AGGCAACTATGGATGAACGAAATAGACAGATCGCTGAGATAGGTGCCTCACTGATTAAGCATTGGTAACT
GTCAGACCAAGTTTACTCATATATACTTTAGATTGATTTAAAACTTCATTTTTAATTTAAAAGGATCTAG
GTGAAGATCCTTTTTGATAATCTCATGACCAAAATCCCTTAACGTGAGTTTTCGTTCCACTGAGCGTCAG
ACCCCGTAGAAAAGATCAAAGGATCTTCTTGAGATCCTTTTTTTCTGCGCGTAATCTGCTGCTTGCAAAC
AAAAAAACCACCGCTACCAGCGGTGGTTTGTTTGCCGGATCAAGAGCTACCAACTCTTTTTCCGAAGGTA
ACTGGCTTCAGCAGAGCGCAGATACCAAATACTGTCCTTCTAGTGTAGCCGTAGTTAGGCCACCACTTCA
AGAACTCTGTAGCACCGCCTACATACCTCGCTCTGCTAATCCTGTTACCAGTGGCTGCTGCCAGTGGCGA
TAAGTCGTGTCTTACCGGGTTGGACTCAAGACGATAGTTACCGGATAAGGCGCAGCGGTCGGGCTGAACG
GGGGGTTCGTGCACACAGCCCAGCTTGGAGCGAACGACCTACACCGAACTGAGATACCTACAGCGTGAGC
TATGAGAAAGCGCCACGCTTCCCGAAGGGAGAAAGGCGGACAGGTATCCGGTAAGCGGCAGGGTCGGAAC
AGGAGAGCGCACGAGGGAGCTTCCAGGGGGAAACGCCTGGTATCTTTATAGTCCTGTCGGGTTTCGCCAC
CTCTGACTTGAGCGTCGATTTTTGTGATGCTCGTCAGGGGGGCGGAGCCTATGGAAAAACGCCAGCAACG
CGGCCTTTTTACGGTTCCTGGCCTTTTGCTGGCCTTTTGCTCACATGTTCTTTCCTGCGTTATCCCCTGA
TTCTGTGGATAACCGTATTACCGCCTTTGAGTGAGCTGATACCGCTCGCCGCAGCCGAACGACCGAGCGC
AGCGAGTCAGTGAGCGAGGAAGCGGAAGAGCGCCTGATGCGGTATTTTCTCCTTACGCATCTGTGCGGTA
TTTCACACCGCATATATGGTGCACTCTCAGTACAATCTGCTCTGATGCCGCATAGTTAAGCCAGTATACA
CTCCGCTATCGCTACGTGACTGGGTCATGGCTGCGCCCCGACACCCGCCAACACCCGCTGACGCGCCCTG
ACGGGCTTGTCTGCTCCCGGCATCCGCTTACAGACAAGCTGTGACCGTCTCCGGGAGCTGCATGTGTCAG
AGGTTTTCACCGTCATCACCGAAACGCGCGAGGCAGCTGCGGTAAAGCTCATCAGCGTGGTCGTGAAGCG
ATTCACAGATGTCTGCCTGTTCATCCGCGTCCAGCTCGTTGAGTTTCTCCAGAAGCGTTAATGTCTGGCT
TCTGATAAAGCGGGCCATGTTAAGGGCGGTTTTTTCCTGTTTGGTCACTGATGCCTCCGTGTAAGGGGGA
TTTCTGTTCATGGGGGTAATGATACCGATGAAACGAGAGAGGATGCTCACGATACGGGTTACTGATGATG
AACATGCCCGGTTACTGGAACGTTGTGAGGGTAAACAACTGGCGGTATGGATGCGGCGGGACCAGAGAAA
AATCACTCAGGGTCAATGCCAGCGCTTCGTTAATACAGATGTAGGTGTTCCACAGGGTAGCCAGCAGCAT
CCTGCGATGCAGATCCGGAACATAATGGTGCAGGGCGCTGACTTCCGCGTTTCCAGACTTTACGAAACAC
GGAAACCGAAGACCATTCATGTTGTTGCTCAGGTCGCAGACGTTTTGCAGCAGCAGTCGCTTCACGTTCG
CTCGCGTATCGGTGATTCATTCTGCTAACCAGTAAGGCAACCCCGCCAGCCTAGCCGGGTCCTCAACGAC
AGGAGCACGATCATGCGCACCCGTGGGGCCGCCATGCCGGCGATAATGGCCTGCTTCTCGCCGAAACGTT
TGGTGGCGGGACCAGTGACGAAGGCTTGAGCGAGGGCGTGCAAGATTCCGAATACCGCAAGCGACAGGCC
GATCATCGTCGCGCTCCAGCGAAAGCGGTCCTCGCCGAAAATGACCCAGAGCGCTGCCGGCACCTGTCCT
ACGAGTTGCATGATAAAGAAGACAGTCATAAGTGCGGCGACGATAGTCATGCCCCGCGCCCACCGGAAGG
AGCTGACTGGGTTGAAGGCTCTCAAGGGCATCGGTCGAGATCCCGGTGCCTAATGAGTGAGCTAACTTAC
ATTAATTGCGTTGCGCTCACTGCCCGCTTTCCAGTCGGGAAACCTGTCGTGCCAGCTGCATTAATGAATC
GGCCAACGCGCGGGGAGAGGCGGTTTGCGTATTGGGCGCCAGGGTGGTTTTTCTTTTCACCAGTGAGACG
GGCAACAGCTGATTGCCCTTCACCGCCTGGCCCTGAGAGAGTTGCAGCAAGCGGTCCACGCTGGTTTGCC
CCAGCAGGCGAAAATCCTGTTTGATGGTGGTTAACGGCGGGATATAACATGAGCTGTCTTCGGTATCGTC
GTATCCCACTACCGAGATATCCGCACCAACGCGCAGCCCGGACTCGGTAATGGCGCGCATTGCGCCCAGC
GCCATCTGATCGTTGGCAACCAGCATCGCAGTGGGAACGATGCCCTCATTCAGCATTTGCATGGTTTGTT
GAAAACCGGACATGGCACTCCAGTCGCCTTCCCGTTCCGCTATCGGCTGAATTTGATTGCGAGTGAGATA
TTTATGCCAGCCAGCCAGACGCAGACGCGCCGAGACAGAACTTAATGGGCCCGCTAACAGCGCGATTTGC
TGGTGACCCAATGCGACCAGATGCTCCACGCCCAGTCGCGTACCGTCTTCATGGGAGAAAATAATACTGT
TGATGGGTGTCTGGTCAGAGACATCAAGAAATAACGCCGGAACATTAGTGCAGGCAGCTTCCACAGCAAT
GGCATCCTGGTCATCCAGCGGATAGTTAATGATCAGCCCACTGACGCGTTGCGCGAGAAGATTGTGCACC
GCCGCTTTACAGGCTTCGACGCCGCTTCGTTCTACCATCGACACCACCACGCTGGCACCCAGTTGATCGG
CGCGAGATTTAATCGCCGCGACAATTTGCGACGGCGCGTGCAGGGCCAGACTGGAGGTGGCAACGCCAAT
CAGCAACGACTGTTTGCCCGCCAGTTGTTGTGCCACGCGGTTGGGAATGTAATTCAGCTCCGCCATCGCC
GCTTCCACTTTTTCCCGCGTTTTCGCAGAAACGTGGCTGGCCTGGTTCACCACGCGGGAAACGGTCTGAT
AAGAGACACCGGCATACTCTGCGACATCGTATAACGTTACTGGTTTCACATTCACCACCCTGAATTGACT
CTCTTCCGGGCGCTATCATGCCATACCGCGAAAGGTTTTGCGCCATTCGATGGTGTCCGGGATCTCGACG
CTCTCCCTTATGCGACTCCTGCATTAGGAAGCAGCCCAGTAGTAGGTTGAGGCCGTTGAGCACCGCCGCC
GCAAGGAATGGTGCATGCAAGGAGATGGCGCCCAACAGTCCCCCGGCCACGGGGCCTGCCACCATACCCA
CGCCGAAACAAGCGCTCATGAGCCCGAAGTGGCGAGCCCGATCTTCCCCATCGGTGATGTCGGCGATATA
GGCGCCAGCAACCGCACCTGTGGCGCCGGTGATGCCGGCCACGATGCGTCCGGCGTAGAGGATCGAGATC
TCGATCCCGCGAAATTAATACGACTCACTATAGGGGAATTGTGAGCGGATAACAATTCCCCTCTAGAAAT
AATTTTGTTTAACTTTAAGAAGGAGATATACATATGGCCAGCAGAGGCGTAAACAAGGTTATTCTCGTTG
GTAATCTGGGTCAGGACCCGGAAGTACGCTACATGCCAAATGGTGGCGCAGTTGCCAACATTACGCTGGC
TACTTCCGAATCCTGGCGTGATAAAGCGACCGGCGAGATGAAAGAACAGACTGAATGGCACCGCGTTGTG
CTGTTCGGCAAACTGGCAGAAGTGGCGAGCGAATATCTGCGTAAAGGTTCTCAGGTTTATATCGAAGGTC
AGCTGCGTACCCGTAAATGGACCGATCAATCCGGTCAGGATCGCTACACCACAGAAGTCGTGGTGAACGT
TGGCGGCACCATGCAGATGCTGGGTGGTCGTCAGGGTGGTGGCGCTCCGGCAGGTGGCAATATCGGTGGT
GGTCAGCCGCAGGGCGGTTGGGGTCAGCCTCAGCAGCCGCAGGGTGGCAATCAGTTCGGGAGCATCAGTA
AAAGAGAAGAACTTTTCACTGGTGTAGTGCCGATCCTGGTAGAATTGGATGGTGATGTGAATGGTCATAA
GTTTTCGGTGTCCGGCGAGGGGGAGGGTGACGCGACGTATGGCAAACTGACTCTGAAGTTCATCTGTACA
ACAGGTAAACTGCCCGTTCCATGGCCGACTCTGGTTACGACTCTGTCCTGGGGCGTACAATGTTTCGCGC
GCTATCCTGATCACATGAAACAACATGATTTTTTCAAATCAGCCATGCCGGAAGGTTATGTTCAAGAGCG
CACCATCTTTTTCAAGGATGATGGCAACTACAAAACCCGTGCTGAAGTTAAATTTGAGGGCGATACGTTG
GTGAACCGCATTGAACTGAAAGGTATTGACTTTAAAGAAGATGGTAATATCTTGGGCCACAAACTTGAAT
ACAATTACTTCTCGGACAATGTTTACATCACAGCCGATAAACAAAAAAACGGTATTAAGGCGAACTTTAA
GATCCGCCATAACATTGAAGACGGCGGCGTGCAGTTGGCCGATCATTATCAGCAAAACACGCCGATTGGA
GATGGCCCCGTTCTGCTTCCGGATAACCACTATTTATCGACGCAGAGCACGCTGAGTAAAGACCCGAATG
AAAAGCGTGATCATATGGTTTTACTGGAATTTGTAACTGCTGCTGGGATTACACATGGCATGGATGAGCT
CTACAAAAGCGGCGGCGCGCAGTCTCGCCCGCAGCAGTCCGCTCCGGCAGCGCCGTCTAACGAGCCGCCG
ATGGACTTTGATGATGACATTCCGTTCTGAAAGCTTGCGGCCGCACTCGAGCACCACCACCACCACCACT
GAGATCCGGCTGCTAACAAAGCCCGAAAGGAAGCTGAGTTGGCTGCTGCCACCGCTGAGCAATAACTAGC
ATAACCCCTTGGGGCCTCTAAACGGGTCTTGAGGGGTTTTTTGCTGAAAGGAGGAACTATATCCGGAT
Features (pLannotate 1.2.2; 21 found; start..end, strand, type, name):
     12..467     +  rep_origin     f1 ori (sequence partly withheld): f1 bacteriophage origin of replication; arrow indicates direction of (+) strand synthesis
    494..598     +  promoter       AmpR promoter: bla
    599..1459    +  CDS            AmpR: β-lactamase; bla; confers resistance to ampicillin, carbenicillin, and related antibiotics
   1630..2218    +  rep_origin     ori: high-copy-number ColE1/pMB1/pBR322/pUC origin of replication
   2404..2546    -  misc_feature   bom: basis of mobility region from pBR322
   2648..2839    -  CDS            rop: Rop protein, which maintains plasmids at low copy number; rop
   2856..3236    +  CDS            YPB1_ECOLX: Protein predicted: Swiss-Prot protein existence level 4. From Escherichia coli.
   3308..3599    -  CDS            TcR (fragment): tetracycline efflux protein; tet; confers resistance to tetracycline
   3614..3635    -  protein_bind   CAP binding site: CAP binding activates transcription in the presence of cAMP. E. coli catabolite activator protein
   3648..4730    -  CDS            lacI: lac repressor; lacI; The lac repressor binds to the lac operator to inhibit transcription in E. coli. This inhibition can be relieved by adding lactose or isopropyl-β-D-thiogalactopyranoside (IPTG).
   4731..4808    -  promoter       lacI promoter: lacI
   4816..5095    -  CDS            TcR (fragment): tetracycline efflux protein; tet; confers resistance to tetracycline
   5117..5135    +  promoter       T7 promoter: promoter for bacteriophage T7 RNA polymerase
   5136..5160    +  protein_bind   lac operator: The lac repressor binds to the lac operator to inhibit transcription in E. coli. This inhibition can be relieved by adding lactose or isopropyl-β-D-thiogalactopyranoside (IPTG). lac repressor encoded by lacI
   5175..5197    +  RBS            RBS: efficient ribosome binding site from bacteriophage T7 gene 10 (Olins and Rangwala, 1989)
   5205..5648    +  CDS            ssb (fragment): SSB_ECOLI - Also known as exrB, lexC. Experimental evidence at protein level: Swiss-Prot protein existence level 1. Plays an important role in DNA replication, recombination and repair. Binds to ssDNA and to an array of partner proteins to recruit them to their sites of action during DNA metabolism. Acts as a sliding platform that migrates on DNA via reptation. SSB or its 10 C-terminal amino acids stimulates the ATPase activity of RadD (PubMed:27519413). From Escherichia coli (strain K12).
   5655..6368    +  CDS            mTurquoise2: mTurquoise2 is a basic (constitutively fluorescent) cyan fluorescent protein published in 2012, derived from Aequorea victoria. It is reported to be a rapidly-maturing monomer with very low acid sensitivity.
   6369..6458    +  CDS            ssb (fragment): SSB_ECOLI - Also known as exrB, lexC. Experimental evidence at protein level: Swiss-Prot protein existence level 1. Plays an important role in DNA replication, recombination and repair. Binds to ssDNA and to an array of partner proteins to recruit them to their sites of action during DNA metabolism. Acts as a sliding platform that migrates on DNA via reptation. SSB or its 10 C-terminal amino acids stimulates the ATPase activity of RadD (PubMed:27519413). From Escherichia coli (strain K12).
   6483..6500    +  CDS            9xHis (fragment): 9xHis affinity tag
   6510..6559    +  CDS            SET1 (fragment): solubility-enhancement tag derived from T7 phage gene 10B
   6567..6614    +  terminator     T7 terminator: transcription terminator for bacteriophage T7 RNA polymerase
