>Addgene plasmid #136473 | pKD077 | addgene full sequence | sequence record 267965 | Addgene NGS Result
TAATACGACTCACTATAGGGGAATTGTGAGCGGATAACAATTCCCCTCTAGAAATAATTTTGTTTAACTT
TAAGAAGGAGATATACATATGGCCAGCAGAGGCGTAAACAAGGTTATTCTCGTTGGTAATCTGGGTCAGG
ACCCGGAAGTACGCTACATGCCAAATGGTGGCGCAGTTGCCAACATTACGCTGGCTACTTCCGAATCCTG
GCGTGATAAAGCGACCGGCGAGATGAAAGAACAGACTGAATGGCACCGCGTTGTGCTGTTCGGCAAACTG
GCAGAAGTGGCGAGCGAATATCTGCGTAAAGGTTCTCAGGTTTATATCGAAGGTCAGCTGCGTACCCGTA
AATGGACCGATCAATCCGGTCAGGATCGCTACACCACAGAAGTCGTGGTGAACGTTGGCGGCACCATGCA
GATGCTGGGTGGTCGTCAGGGTGGTGGCGCTCCGGCAGGTGGCAATATCGGTGGTGGTCAGCCGCAGGGC
GGTTGGGGTCAGCCTCAGCAGCCGCAGGGTGGCAATCAGTTCGGGAGCATCAGTAAAAGAGAAGAACTTT
TCACTGGTGTAGTGCCGATCCTGGTAGAATTGGATGGTGATGTGAATGGTCATAAGTTTTCGGTGTCCGG
CGAGGGGGAGGGTGACGCGACGTATGGCAAACTGACTCTGAAGTTCATCTGTACAACAGGTAAACTGCCC
GTTCCATGGCCGACTCTGGTTACGACTCTGTCCTGGGGCGTACAATGTTTCGCGCGCTATCCTGATCACA
TGAAACAACATGATTTTTTCAAATCAGCCATGCCGGAAGGTTATGTTCAAGAGCGCACCATCTTTTTCAA
GGATGATGGCAACTACAAAACCCGTGCTGAAGTTAAATTTGAGGGCGATACGTTGGTGAACCGCATTGAA
CTGAAAGGTATTGACTTTAAAGAAGATGGTAATATCTTGGGCCACAAACTTGAATACAATTACTTCTCGG
ACAATGTTTACATCACAGCCGATAAACAAAAAAACGGTATTAAGGCGAACTTTAAGATCCGCCATAACAT
TGAAGACGGCGGCGTGCAGTTGGCCGATCATTATCAGCAAAACACGCCGATTGGAGATGGCCCCGTTCTG
CTTCCGGATAACCACTATTTATCGACGCAGAGCACGCTGAGTAAAGACCCGAATGAAAAGCGTGATCATA
TGGTTTTACTGGAATTTGTAACTGCTGCTGGGATTACACATGGCATGGATGAGCTCTACAAAAGCGGCGG
CGCGCAGTCTCGCCCGCAGCAGTCCGCTCCGGCAGCGCCGTCTAACGAGCCGCCGATGGACTTTGATGAT
GACATTCCGTTCTGAAAGCTTGCGGCCGCACTCGAGCACCACCACCACCACCACTGAGATCCGGCTGCTA
ACAAAGCCCGAAAGGAAGCTGAGTTGGCTGCTGCCACCGCTGAGCAATAACTAGCATAACCCCTTGGGGC
CTCTAAACGGGTCTTGAGGGGTTTTTTGCTGAAAGGAGGAACTATATCCGGATTGGCGAATGGG
[124 nt withheld, positions 1535-1658]
C
[91 nt withheld, positions 1660-1750]
A
[49 nt withheld, positions 1752-1800]
CCTTTGACGTTGGAGTCCACGTTCTTT
[37 nt withheld, positions 1828-1864]
ACCCTATCTCGGTCTATTCTTTTGATTTATAAGGGATTTTGCCGATTTCGGCCTATTGGTTAAAAAATGA
GCTGATTTAACAAAAATTTAACGCGAATTTTAACAAAATATTAACGCTTACAATTTAGGTGGCACTTTTC
GGGGAAATGTGCGCGGAACCCCTATTTGTTTATTTTTCTAAATACATTCAAATATGTATCCGCTCATGAG
ACAATAACCCTGATAAATGCTTCAATAATATTGAAAAAGGAAGAGTATGAGTATTCAACATTTCCGTGTC
GCCCTTATTCCCTTTTTTGCGGCATTTTGCCTTCCTGTTTTTGCTCACCCAGAAACGCTGGTGAAAGTAA
AAGATGCTGAAGATCAGTTGGGTGCACGAGTGGGTTACATCGAACTGGATCTCAACAGCGGTAAGATCCT
TGAGAGTTTTCGCCCCGAAGAACGTTTTCCAATGATGAGCACTTTTAAAGTTCTGCTATGTGGCGCGGTA
TTATCCCGTATTGACGCCGGGCAAGAGCAACTCGGTCGCCGCATACACTATTCTCAGAATGACTTGGTTG
AGTACTCACCAGTCACAGAAAAGCATCTTACGGATGGCATGACAGTAAGAGAATTATGCAGTGCTGCCAT
AACCATGAGTGATAACACTGCGGCCAACTTACTTCTGACAACGATCGGAGGACCGAAGGAGCTAACCGCT
TTTTTGCACAACATGGGGGATCATGTAACTCGCCTTGATCGTTGGGAACCGGAGCTGAATGAAGCCATAC
CAAACGACGAGCGTGACACCACGATGCCTGCAGCAATGGCAACAACGTTGCGCAAACTATTAACTGGCGA
ACTACTTACTCTAGCTTCCCGGCAACAATTAATAGACTGGATGGAGGCGGATAAAGTTGCAGGACCACTT
CTGCGCTCGGCCCTTCCGGCTGGCTGGTTTATTGCTGATAAATCTGGAGCCGGTGAGCGTGGGTCTCGCG
GTATCATTGCAGCACTGGGGCCAGATGGTAAGCCCTCCCGTATCGTAGTTATCTACACGACGGGGAGTCA
GGCAACTATGGATGAACGAAATAGACAGATCGCTGAGATAGGTGCCTCACTGATTAAGCATTGGTAACTG
TCAGACCAAGTTTACTCATATATACTTTAGATTGATTTAAAACTTCATTTTTAATTTAAAAGGATCTAGG
TGAAGATCCTTTTTGATAATCTCATGACCAAAATCCCTTAACGTGAGTTTTCGTTCCACTGAGCGTCAGA
CCCCGTAGAAAAGATCAAAGGATCTTCTTGAGATCCTTTTTTTCTGCGCGTAATCTGCTGCTTGCAAACA
AAAAAACCACCGCTACCAGCGGTGGTTTGTTTGCCGGATCAAGAGCTACCAACTCTTTTTCCGAAGGTAA
CTGGCTTCAGCAGAGCGCAGATACCAAATACTGTCCTTCTAGTGTAGCCGTAGTTAGGCCACCACTTCAA
GAACTCTGTAGCACCGCCTACATACCTCGCTCTGCTAATCCTGTTACCAGTGGCTGCTGCCAGTGGCGAT
AAGTCGTGTCTTACCGGGTTGGACTCAAGACGATAGTTACCGGATAAGGCGCAGCGGTCGGGCTGAACGG
GGGGTTCGTGCACACAGCCCAGCTTGGAGCGAACGACCTACACCGAACTGAGATACCTACAGCGTGAGCT
ATGAGAAAGCGCCACGCTTCCCGAAGGGAGAAAGGCGGACAGGTATCCGGTAAGCGGCAGGGTCGGAACA
GGAGAGCGCACGAGGGAGCTTCCAGGGGGAAACGCCTGGTATCTTTATAGTCCTGTCGGGTTTCGCCACC
TCTGACTTGAGCGTCGATTTTTGTGATGCTCGTCAGGGGGGCGGAGCCTATGGAAAAACGCCAGCAACGC
GGCCTTTTTACGGTTCCTGGCCTTTTGCTGGCCTTTTGCTCACATGTTCTTTCCTGCGTTATCCCCTGAT
TCTGTGGATAACCGTATTACCGCCTTTGAGTGAGCTGATACCGCTCGCCGCAGCCGAACGACCGAGCGCA
GCGAGTCAGTGAGCGAGGAAGCGGAAGAGCGCCTGATGCGGTATTTTCTCCTTACGCATCTGTGCGGTAT
TTCACACCGCAATGGTGCACTCTCAGTACAATCTGCTCTGATGCCGCATAGTTAAGCCAGTATACACTCC
GCTATCGCTACGTGACTGGGTCATGGCTGCGCCCCGACACCCGCCAACACCCGCTGACGCGCCCTGACGG
GCTTGTCTGCTCCCGGCATCCGCTTACAGACAAGCTGTGACCGTCTCCGGGAGCTGCATGTGTCAGAGGT
TTTCACCGTCATCACCGAAACGCGCGAGGCAGCTGCGGTAAAGCTCATCAGCGTGGTCGTGAAGCGATTC
ACAGATGTCTGCCTGTTCATCCGCGTCCAGCTCGTTGAGTTTCTCCAGAAGCGTTAATGTCTGGCTTCTG
ATAAAGCGGGCCATGTTAAGGGCGGTTTTTTCCTGTTTGGTCACTGATGCCTCCGTGTAAGGGGGATTTC
TGTTCATGGGGGTAATGATACCGATGAAACGAGAGAGGATGCTCACGATACGGGTTACTGATGATGAACA
TGCCCGGTTACTGGAACGTTGTGAGGGTAAACAACTGGCGGTATGGATGCGGCGGGACCAGAGAAAAATC
ACTCAGGGTCAATGCCAGCGCTTCGTTAATACAGATGTAGGTGTTCCACAGGGTAGCCAGCAGCATCCTG
CGATGCAGATCCGGAACATAATGGTGCAGGGCGCTGACTTCCGCGTTTCCAGACTTTACGAAACACGGAA
ACCGAAGACCATTCATGTTGTTGCTCAGGTCGCAGACGTTTTGCAGCAGCAGTCGCTTCACGTTCGCTCG
CGTATCGGTGATTCATTCTGCTAACCAGTAAGGCAACCCCGCCAGCCTAGCCGGGTCCTCAACGACAGGA
GCACGATCATGCGCACCCGTGGGGCCGCCATGCCGGCGATAATGGCCTGCTTCTCGCCGAAACGTTTGGT
GGCGGGACCAGTGACGAAGGCTTGAGCGAGGGCGTGCAAGATTCCGAATACCGCAAGCGACAGGCCGATC
ATCGTCGCGCTCCAGCGAAAGCGGTCCTCGCCGAAAATGACCCAGAGCGCTGCCGGCACCTGTCCTACGA
GTTGCATGATAAAGAAGACAGTCATAAGTGCGGCGACGATAGTCATGCCCCGCGCCCACCGGAAGGAGCT
GACTGGGTTGAAGGCTCTCAAGGGCATCGGTCGAGATCCCGGTGCCTAATGAGTGAGCTAACTTACATTA
ATTGCGTTGCGCTCACTGCCCGCTTTCCAGTCGGGAAACCTGTCGTGCCAGCTGCATTAATGAATCGGCC
AACGCGCGGGGAGAGGCGGTTTGCGTATTGGGCGCCAGGGTGGTTTTTCTTTTCACCAGTGAGACGGGCA
ACAGCTGATTGCCCTTCACCGCCTGGCCCTGAGAGAGTTGCAGCAAGCGGTCCACGCTGGTTTGCCCCAG
CAGGCGAAAATCCTGTTTGATGGTGGTTAACGGCGGGATATAACATGAGCTGTCTTCGGTATCGTCGTAT
CCCACTACCGAGATATCCGCACCAACGCGCAGCCCGGACTCGGTAATGGCGCGCATTGCGCCCAGCGCCA
TCTGATCGTTGGCAACCAGCATCGCAGTGGGAACGATGCCCTCATTCAGCATTTGCATGGTTTGTTGAAA
ACCGGACATGGCACTCCAGTCGCCTTCCCGTTCCGCTATCGGCTGAATTTGATTGCGAGTGAGATATTTA
TGCCAGCCAGCCAGACGCAGACGCGCCGAGACAGAACTTAATGGGCCCGCTAACAGCGCGATTTGCTGGT
GACCCAATGCGACCAGATGCTCCACGCCCAGTCGCGTACCGTCTTCATGGGAGAAAATAATACTGTTGAT
GGGTGTCTGGTCAGAGACATCAAGAAATAACGCCGGAACATTAGTGCAGGCAGCTTCCACAGCAATGGCA
TCCTGGTCATCCAGCGGATAGTTAATGATCAGCCCACTGACGCGTTGCGCGAGAAGATTGTGCACCGCCG
CTTTACAGGCTTCGACGCCGCTTCGTTCTACCATCGACACCACCACGCTGGCACCCAGTTGATCGGCGCG
AGATTTAATCGCCGCGACAATTTGCGACGGCGCGTGCAGGGCCAGACTGGAGGTGGCAACGCCAATCAGC
AACGACTGTTTGCCCGCCAGTTGTTGTGCCACGCGGTTGGGAATGTAATTCAGCTCCGCCATCGCCGCTT
CCACTTTTTCCCGCGTTTTCGCAGAAACGTGGCTGGCCTGGTTCACCACGCGGGAAACGGTCTGATAAGA
GACACCGGCATACTCTGCGACATCGTATAACGTTACTGGTTTCACATTCACCACCCTGAATTGACTCTCT
TCCGGGCGCTATCATGCCATACCGCGAAAGGTTTTGCGCCATTCGATGGTGTCCGGGATCTCGACGCTCT
CCCTTATGCGACTCCTGCATTAGGAAGCAGCCCAGTAGTAGGTTGAGGCCGTTGAGCACCGCCGCCGCAA
GGAATGGTGCATGCAAGGAGATGGCGCCCAACAGTCCCCCGGCCACGGGGCCTGCCACCATACCCACGCC
GAAACAAGCGCTCATGAGCCCGAAGTGGCGAGCCCGATCTTCCCCATCGGTGATGTCGGCGATATAGGCG
CCAGCAACCGCACCTGTGGCGCCGGTGATGCCGGCCACGATGCGTCCGGCGTAGAGGATCGAGATCTCGA
TCCCGCGAAAT
Features (pLannotate 1.2.2; 21 found; start..end, strand, type, name):
      1..19      +  promoter       T7 promoter: promoter for bacteriophage T7 RNA polymerase
     20..44      +  protein_bind   lac operator: The lac repressor binds to the lac operator to inhibit transcription in E. coli. This inhibition can be relieved by adding lactose or isopropyl-β-D-thiogalactopyranoside (IPTG). lac repressor encoded by lacI
     59..81      +  RBS            RBS: efficient ribosome binding site from bacteriophage T7 gene 10 (Olins and Rangwala, 1989)
     89..532     +  CDS            ssb (fragment): SSB_ECOLI - Also known as exrB, lexC. Experimental evidence at protein level: Swiss-Prot protein existence level 1. Plays an important role in DNA replication, recombination and repair. Binds to ssDNA and to an array of partner proteins to recruit them to their sites of action during DNA metabolism. Acts as a sliding platform that migrates on DNA via reptation. SSB or its 10 C-terminal amino acids stimulates the ATPase activity of RadD (PubMed:27519413). From Escherichia coli (strain K12).
    539..1252    +  CDS            mTurquoise2: mTurquoise2 is a basic (constitutively fluorescent) cyan fluorescent protein published in 2012, derived from Aequorea victoria. It is reported to be a rapidly-maturing monomer with very low acid sensitivity.
   1253..1342    +  CDS            ssb (fragment): SSB_ECOLI - Also known as exrB, lexC. Experimental evidence at protein level: Swiss-Prot protein existence level 1. Plays an important role in DNA replication, recombination and repair. Binds to ssDNA and to an array of partner proteins to recruit them to their sites of action during DNA metabolism. Acts as a sliding platform that migrates on DNA via reptation. SSB or its 10 C-terminal amino acids stimulates the ATPase activity of RadD (PubMed:27519413). From Escherichia coli (strain K12).
   1367..1384    +  CDS            9xHis (fragment): 9xHis affinity tag
   1394..1443    +  CDS            SET1 (fragment): solubility-enhancement tag derived from T7 phage gene 10B
   1451..1498    +  terminator     T7 terminator: transcription terminator for bacteriophage T7 RNA polymerase
   1535..1963    +  rep_origin     f1 ori (sequence partly withheld): f1 bacteriophage origin of replication; arrow indicates direction of (+) strand synthesis
   2016..2120    +  promoter       AmpR promoter: bla
   2121..2981    +  CDS            AmpR: β-lactamase; bla; confers resistance to ampicillin, carbenicillin, and related antibiotics
   3152..3740    +  rep_origin     ori: high-copy-number ColE1/pMB1/pBR322/pUC origin of replication
   3926..4065    -  misc_feature   bom: basis of mobility region from pBR322
   4167..4358    -  CDS            rop: Rop protein, which maintains plasmids at low copy number; rop
   4375..4755    +  CDS            YPB1_ECOLX: Protein predicted: Swiss-Prot protein existence level 4. From Escherichia coli.
   4827..5118    -  CDS            TcR (fragment): tetracycline efflux protein; tet; confers resistance to tetracycline
   5133..5154    -  protein_bind   CAP binding site: CAP binding activates transcription in the presence of cAMP. E. coli catabolite activator protein
   5167..6249    -  CDS            lacI: lac repressor; lacI; The lac repressor binds to the lac operator to inhibit transcription in E. coli. This inhibition can be relieved by adding lactose or isopropyl-β-D-thiogalactopyranoside (IPTG).
   6250..6327    -  promoter       lacI promoter: lacI
   6335..6614    -  CDS            TcR (fragment): tetracycline efflux protein; tet; confers resistance to tetracycline
