[The description below was written by a language model from this plasmid's Addgene catalogue record and pLannotate feature annotations shown in this document.]
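Description:
pKD077 is a bacterial expression plasmid of about 6.6 kb built on the pET21a backbone. It produces an internally tagged fluorescent version of the Escherichia coli single-stranded DNA-binding protein, SSB. The plasmid is maintained in E. coli through a ColE1/pMB1-type origin and selected with ampicillin via the bla β-lactamase gene. The backbone also carries the pBR322-derived bom and rop elements, an f1 phage origin, and short remnants of the tetracycline resistance gene that are not functional markers. The catalogue lists the plasmid as high copy, although rop is normally associated with reduced copy number.

The expression cassette follows the standard pET layout. A T7 promoter is followed directly by a lac operator, then the T7 gene 10 ribosome binding site, the fusion coding sequence and a T7 terminator. A plasmid-borne lacI gene supplies the repressor. Transcription therefore depends on a host providing T7 RNA polymerase and is induced with IPTG.

The insert splits the ssb coding sequence into two fragments flanking mTurquoise2, a monomeric cyan fluorescent protein, which is inserted between Phe148 and Ser149. This places the fluorophore within the intrinsically disordered linker (IDL) rather than at either end of the protein. As a result, the N-terminal portion and the C-terminal tip, which the annotation links to partner-protein interactions, both remain in their native positions.

A vector-derived His-tag sequence is annotated downstream of the second ssb fragment, but the record does not state whether it is translated as part of the fusion. The depositor and sequencing-derived records differ by only four nucleotides in length and show the same feature set. The plasmid belongs to a toolbox of fluorescent SSB fusions.
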