Addgene plasmid #136473: pKD077
Purpose: SSB-mTur2 IDL fusion expression plasmid
Depositing lab: James Keck. Depositing organization: University of Wisconsin, Madison. Publication: Development of a single-stranded DNA-binding protein fluorescent fusion toolbox. Dubiel K, Henry C, Spenkelink LM, Kozlov AG, Wood EA, Jergic S, Dixon NE, van Oijen AM, Cox MM, Lohman TM, Sandler SJ, Keck JL. Nucleic Acids Res. 2020 Jun 19;48(11):6053-6067. doi: 10.1093/nar/gkaa320. PubMed 32374866.
Backbone
  Vector backbone: pET21a
  Backbone size w/o insert (bp): 5382
  Total vector size (bp): 6639
  Vector type: Bacterial Expression
Growth in bacteria
  Bacterial resistance: Ampicillin, 100 μg/mL
  Growth temperature: 37°C
  Growth strain: DH5alpha
  Copy number: High Copy
Gene/Insert
  Gene/Insert name: SSB-mTur2
  Species: E. coli
  Insert size (bp): 1257
  Mutation: mTurquoise2 inserted between Phe148 and Ser149
  GenBank ID: NC_000913.3
  Entrez Gene: ssb (a.k.a. b4059, ECK4051, exrB, lexC)
  Promoter: T7 promoter
  Tag / fusion protein: mTurquoise2
  Cloning method: Gibson Cloning
  Sequencing primers: 5′ TAA TAC GAC TCA CTA TAG GG; 3′ GCT AGT TAT TGC TCA GCG G
Terms and licenses: Academic/Nonprofit Terms; Industry Terms: Not Available to Industry
How to cite: pKD077 was a gift from James Keck (Addgene plasmid # 136473 ; http://n2t.net/addgene:136473 ; RRID:Addgene_136473)
